>Addgene plasmid #174677 | 6xHis-MBP-huMb3Cas12a | addgene full sequence | sequence record 346166 | Addgene NGS Result
CAAGGAGATGGCGCCCAACAGTCCCCCGGCCACGGGGCCTGCCACCATACCCACGCCGAAACAAGCGCTC
ATGAGCCCGAAGTGGCGAGCCCGATCTTCCCCATCGGTGATGTCGGCGATATAGGCGCCAGCAACCGCAC
CTGTGGCGCCGGTGATGCCGGCCACGATGCGTCCGGCGTAGAGGATCGAGATCTCGATCCCGCGAAATTA
ATACGACTCACTATAGGGGAATTGTGAGCGGATAACAATTCCCCTCTAGAAATAATTTTGTTTAACTTTA
AGAAGGAGATATACCATGGGTTCTTCTCACCATCACCATCACCATGGTTCTTCTATGAAAATCGAAGAAG
GTAAACTGGTAATCTGGATTAACGGCGATAAAGGCTATAACGGTCTCGCTGAAGTCGGTAAGAAATTCGA
GAAAGATACCGGAATTAAAGTCACCGTTGAGCATCCGGATAAACTGGAAGAGAAATTCCCACAGGTTGCG
GCAACTGGCGATGGCCCTGACATTATCTTCTGGGCACACGACCGCTTTGGTGGCTACGCTCAATCTGGCC
TGTTGGCTGAAATCACCCCGGACAAAGCGTTCCAGGACAAGCTGTATCCGTTTACCTGGGATGCCGTACG
TTACAACGGCAAGCTGATTGCTTACCCGATCGCTGTTGAAGCGTTATCGCTGATTTATAACAAAGATCTG
CTGCCGAACCCGCCAAAAACCTGGGAAGAGATCCCGGCGCTGGATAAAGAACTGAAAGCGAAAGGTAAGA
GCGCGCTGATGTTCAACCTGCAAGAACCGTACTTCACCTGGCCGCTGATTGCTGCTGACGGGGGTTATGC
GTTCAAGTATGAAAACGGCAAGTACGACATTAAAGACGTGGGCGTGGATAACGCTGGCGCGAAAGCGGGT
CTGACCTTCCTGGTTGACCTGATTAAAAACAAACACATGAATGCAGACACCGATTACTCCATCGCAGAAG
CTGCCTTTAATAAAGGCGAAACAGCGATGACCATCAACGGCCCGTGGGCATGGTCCAACATCGACACCAG
CAAAGTGAATTATGGTGTAACGGTACTGCCGACCTTCAAGGGTCAACCATCCAAACCGTTCGTTGGCGTG
CTGAGCGCAGGTATTAACGCCGCCAGTCCGAACAAAGAGCTGGCAAAAGAGTTCCTCGAAAACTATCTGC
TGACTGATGAAGGTCTGGAAGCGGTTAATAAAGACAAACCGCTGGGTGCCGTAGCGCTGAAGTCTTACGA
GGAAGAGTTGGCGAAAGATCCACGTATTGCCGCCACTATGGAAAACGCCCAGAAAGGTGAAATCATGCCG
AACATCCCGCAGATGTCCGCTTTCTGGTATGCCGTGCGTACTGCGGTGATCAACGCCGCCAGCGGTCGTC
AGACTGTCGATGAAGCCCTGAAAGACGCGCAGACTAATGGGATCGAGGAAAACCTGTACTTCCAATCCAA
TATGGCCCCAAAGAAGAAGCGGAAGGTCGGTATCCACGGAGTCCCAGCAGCCCTGTTCCAGGACTTCACC
CACCTGTACCCCCTGAGCAAGACCGTCAGATTCGAGCTGAAGCCCATCGGCAAGACCCTGGAACACATCC
ACGCCAAGAACTTTCTGAACCAGGACGAGACAATGGCCGACATGTACCAGAAAGTGAAGGCCATCCTGGA
CGACTACCACCGGGACTTTATCGCCGACATGATGGGCGAAGTGAAGCTGACCAAGCTGGCCGAGTTCTAC
GACGTGTACCTGAAGTTCCGGAAGAACCCCAAGGACGACGGCCTGCAGAAGCAGCTGAAAGACCTGCAGG
CTGTGCTGCGGAAAGAAATCGTGAAGCCTATCGGAAACGGCGGCAAGTACAAGGCCGGCTACGACAGACT
GTTCGGCGCCAAGCTGTTCAAGGACGGCAAAGAGCTGGGCGACCTGGCCAAGTTCGTGATCGCCCAGGAA
GGCGAGAGCAGCCCTAAGCTGGCCCACCTGGCCCATTTCGAGAAGTTCAGCACCTACTTCACCGGCTTCC
ACGACAACCGCAAGAACATGTACAGCGACGAGGACAAGCACACCGCCATTGCCTACCGGCTGATCCACGA
GAACCTGCCCCGGTTCATCGACAACCTGCAGATCCTGGCCACCATCAAGCAGAAGCACAGCGCCCTGTAC
GACCAGATCATCAACGAGCTGACCGCCAGCGGCCTGGATGTGTCTCTGGCCTCTCACCTGGATGGCTACC
ACAAGCTGCTGACACAGGAAGGCATCACCGCCTACAACACCCTGCTGGGCGGAATCTCTGGCGAGGCCGG
CAGCAGAAAGATCCAGGGCATCAATGAACTGATCAACAGCCACCACAACCAGCACTGCCACAAGAGCGAG
CGGATTGCCAAGCTGCGGCCCCTGCACAAGCAGATTCTGAGCGACGGAATGGGCGTGTCCTTCCTGCCCA
GCAAGTTCGCCGACGACAGCGAAGTGTGCCAGGCCGTGAATGAGTTCTACCGGCACTACGCCGACGTGTT
CGCCAAGGTGCAGAGCCTGTTCGACGGCTTCGACGACTATCAGAAAGACGGCATCTACGTGGAGTACAAG
AACCTGAACGAGCTGTCCAAGCAGGCCTTCGGCGACTTCGCTCTGCTGGGAAGAGTGCTGGACGGCTACT
ATGTGGACGTCGTGAACCCCGAGTTCAACGAGAGATTTGCCAAGGCCAAGACCGACAACGCCAAAGCCAA
GCTGACAAAAGAGAAGGACAAGTTCATCAAGGGCGTGCACTCCCTGGCTTCTCTGGAACAGGCCATCGAG
CACTACACCGCCAGACACGACGACGAGTCTGTGCAGGCCGGAAAGCTGGGCCAGTACTTCAAGCACGGAC
TGGCCGGCGTGGACAACCCCATCCAGAAGATCCACAACAACCACTCTACAATCAAGGGCTTCCTGGAAAG
AGAGCGGCCTGCCGGCGAAAGAGCCCTGCCCAAGATCAAGAGCGACAAGAGCCCCGAGATCAGACAGCTG
AAAGAGCTGCTGGACAACGCCCTGAACGTGGCCCACTTCGCCAAACTGCTGACCACCAAGACCACACTGC
ACAATCAGGATGGCAACTTCTACGGCGAGTTCGGAGCCCTGTATGATGAGCTGGCCAAGATCGCCACCCT
GTACAACAAAGTGCGGGACTACCTGAGCCAGAAGCCCTTCAGCACCGAGAAGTACAAGCTGAATTTCGGC
AACCCTACCCTGCTGAACGGCTGGGACCTGAACAAAGAGAAAGATAACTTCGGCGTGATCCTGCAGAAGG
ACGGCTGCTACTACCTGGCCCTGCTGGATAAGGCCCACAAGAAGGTGTTCGATAACGCCCCCAACACCGG
CAAGTCTGTGTATCAGAAGATGATCTATAAGCTGCTGCCTGGCCCCAACAAGATGCTGCCCAAGGTGTTC
TTCGCCAAGAGCAACCTGGACTACTACAACCCCAGCGCCGAACTGCTGGACAAATACGCCCAGGGCACAC
ACAAGAAAGGCGACAACTTCAACCTGAAGGACTGCCACGCCCTGATCGATTTCTTCAAGGCCGGAATCAA
CAAGCACCCCGAGTGGCAGCACTTCGGCTTCAAGTTCAGCCCCACCAGCAGCTACCAGGACCTGAGCGAC
TTCTACAGAGAGGTGGAACCCCAGGGCTACCAAGTGAAGTTCGTGGACATCAACGCCGACTACATCAATG
AGCTGGTGGAACAGGGCCAGCTGTACCTGTTTCAGATCTACAACAAGGACTTTAGCCCCAAGGCCCACGG
CAAGCCCAACCTGCACACCCTGTATTTCAAGGCCCTGTTTAGCGAGGACAACCTCGTGAATCCCATCTAC
AAACTGAACGGGGAGGCCGAGATCTTCTACCGGAAGGCCTCCCTGGACATGAACGAGACAACCATCCACA
GAGCCGGCGAGGTGCTGGAAAACAAGAACCCTGACAACCCTAAGAAACGGCAGTTCGTGTACGACATCAT
CAAGGACAAGCGGTACACCCAGGATAAGTTCATGCTGCACGTGCCCATCACCATGAACTTCGGAGTGCAG
GGCATGACCATCAAAGAGTTCAACAAAAAAGTGAACCAGAGCATCCAGCAGTACGACGAAGTGAACGTGA
TCGGCATCGACCGGGGCGAGCGGCATCTGCTGTATCTGACCGTGATCAACTCCAAGGGCGAGATTCTGGA
ACAGAGATCCCTGAACGACATCACCACCGCCTCCGCCAACGGCACCCAGATGACCACCCCTTACCACAAG
ATCCTGGACAAGCGCGAGATCGAGCGGCTGAACGCCAGAGTGGGATGGGGAGAGATCGAGACAATCAAAG
AACTGAAGTCCGGCTACCTGTCCCACGTGGTGCATCAGATCTCCCAGCTGATGCTGAAGTACAACGCCAT
CGTGGTGCTGGAAGATCTGAATTTTGGCTTCAAGAGGGGCCGGTTCAAGGTGGAAAAGCAGATCTACCAG
AACTTCGAGAATGCCCTGATCAAGAAACTGAACCACCTGGTGCTGAAAGACAAGGCCGACGACGAGATCG
GCAGCTACAAGAACGCCCTGCAGCTGACTAACAACTTCACCGATCTGAAGAGTATCGGCAAGCAGACCGG
CTTTCTGTTCTACGTGCCCGCCTGGAATACCAGCAAGATCGACCCCGAGACAGGCTTCGTGGACCTGCTG
AAGCCTAGATACGAGAATATCGCCCAGAGCCAGGCCTTCTTCGGCAAGTTCGACAAGATCTGCTACAACG
CCGATAGGGGCTACTTCGAGTTCCACATCGACTACGCCAAGTTCAATGACAAGGCCAAAAACAGCCGGCA
GATCTGGAAAATCTGCAGCCACGGCGATAAGCGCTACGTGTACGATAAGACCGCCAACCAGAACAAGGGC
GCCACCATCGGAGTGAATGTGAACGATGAGCTGAAGTCCCTGTTCACCCGCTACCACATCAACGATAAGC
AGCCCAATCTCGTGATGGACATCTGCCAGAACAACGACAAAGAGTTTCACAAGAGCCTGATGTATCTGCT
GAAAACACTGCTGGCTCTGCGGTACAGCAACGCCAGCTCCGACGAGGATTTCATCCTGAGCCCCGTGGCC
AACGACGAGGGCGTGTTCTTCAATAGCGCCCTGGCCGACGATACCCAGCCCCAGAATGCCGATGCCAACG
GCGCCTACCACATTGCCCTGAAGGGACTGTGGCTGCTGAACGAACTGAAGAACAGCGACGATCTGAACAA
AGTGAAGCTGGCCATCGACAACCAGACCTGGCTGAATTTCGCCCAGAACAGAAAGAGGCCGGCGGCCACG
AAGAAGGCCGGCCAGGCCAAGAAGAAGAAGGGATCCTACCCATACGATGTTCCAGATTACGCTTATCCCT
ACGACGTGCCTGATTATGCATACCCATATGATGTCCCCGACTATGCGCACCACCACCACCACCACTGAGA
TCCGGCTGCTAACAAAGCCCGAAAGGAAGCTGAGTTGGCTGCTGCCACCGCTGAGCAATAACTAGCATAA
CCCCTTGGGGCCTCTAAACGGGTCTTGAGGGGTTTTTTGCTGAAAGGAGGAACTATATCCGGATTGGCGA
ATGGG
[124 nt withheld, positions 5606-5729]
C
[91 nt withheld, positions 5731-5821]
A
[49 nt withheld, positions 5823-5871]
CCTTTGACGTTGGAGTCCACGTTCTTT
[37 nt withheld, positions 5899-5935]
ACCCTATCTCGGTCTATTCTTTTGATTTATAAGGGATTTTGCCGATTTCGGCCTATTGGTTAAAAAATGA
GCTGATTTAACAAAAATTTAACGCGAATTTTAACAAACTAGTAACGTTTACAATTTCAGGTGGCACTTTT
CGGGGAAATGTGCGCGGAACCCCTATTTGTTTATTTTTCTAAATACATTCAAATATGTATCCGCTCATGA
ATTAATTCTTAGAAAAACTCATCGAGCATCAAATGAAACTGCAATTTATTCATATCAGGATTATCAATAC
CATATTTTTGAAAAAGCCGTTTCTGTAATGAAGGAGAAAACTCACCGAGGCAGTTCCATAGGATGGCAAG
ATCCTGGTATCGGTCTGCGATTCCGACTCGTCCAACATCAATACAACCTATTAATTTCCCCTCGTCAAAA
ATAAGGTTATCAAGTGAGAAATCACCATGAGTGACGACTGAATCCGGTGAGAATGGCAAAAGTTTATGCA
TTTCTTTCCAGACTTGTTCAACAGGCCAGCCATTACGCTCGTCATCAAAATCACTCGCATCAACCAAACC
GTTATTCATTCGTGATTGCGCCTGAGCGAGACGAAATACGCGATCGCTGTTAAAAGGACAATTACAAACA
GGAATCGAATGCAACCGGCGCAGGAACACTGCCAGCGCATCAACAATGTTTTCACCTGAATCAGGATATT
CTTCTAATACCTGGAATGCTGTTTTCCCGGGGATCGCAGTGGTGAGTAACCATGCATCATCAGGAGTACG
GATAAAATGCTTGATGGTCGGAAGAGGCATAAATTCCGTCAGCCAGTTTAGTCTGACCATCTCATCTGTA
ACATCATTGGCAACGCTACCTTTGCCATGTTTCAGAAACAACTCTGGCGCATCGGGCTTCCCATACAATC
GATAGATTGTCGCACCTGATTGCCCGACATTATCGCGAGCCCATTTATACCCATATAAATCAGCATCCAT
GTTGGAATTTAATCGCGGCCTAGAGCAAGACGTTTCCCGTTGAATATGGCTCATAACACCCCTTGTATTA
CTGTTTATGTAAGCAGACAGTTTTATTGTTCATGACCAAAATCCCTTAACGTGAGTTTTCGTTCCACTGA
GCGTCAGACCCCGTAGAAAAGATCAAAGGATCTTCTTGAGATCCTTTTTTTCTGCGCGTAATCTGCTGCT
TGCAAACAAAAAAACCACCGCTACCAGCGGTGGTTTGTTTGCCGGATCAAGAGCTACCAACTCTTTTTCC
GAAGGTAACTGGCTTCAGCAGAGCGCAGATACCAAATACTGTCCTTCTAGTGTAGCCGTAGTTAGGCCAC
CACTTCAAGAACTCTGTAGCACCGCCTACATACCTCGCTCTGCTAATCCTGTTACCAGTGGCTGCTGCCA
GTGGCGATAAGTCGTGTCTTACCGGGTTGGACTCAAGACGATAGTTACCGGATAAGGCGCAGCGGTCGGG
CTGAACGGGGGGTTCGTGCACACAGCCCAGCTTGGAGCGAACGACCTACACCGAACTGAGATACCTACAG
CGTGAGCTATGAGAAAGCGCCACGCTTCCCGAAGGGAGAAAGGCGGACAGGTATCCGGTAAGCGGCAGGG
TCGGAACAGGAGAGCGCACGAGGGAGCTTCCAGGGGGAAACGCCTGGTATCTTTATAGTCCTGTCGGGTT
TCGCCACCTCTGACTTGAGCGTCGATTTTTGTGATGCTCGTCAGGGGGGCGGAGCCTATGGAAAAACGCC
AGCAACGCGGCCTTTTTACGGTTCCTGGCCTTTTGCTGGCCTTTTGCTCACATGTTCTTTCCTGCGTTAT
CCCCTGATTCTGTGGATAACCGTATTACCGCCTTTGAGTGAGCTGATACCGCTCGCCGCAGCCGAACGAC
CGAGCGCAGCGAGTCAGTGAGCGAGGAAGCGGAAGAGCGCCTGATGCGGTATTTTCTCCTTACGCATCTG
TGCGGTATTTCACACCGCAATGGTGCACTCTCAGTACAATCTGCTCTGATGCCGCATAGTTAAGCCAGTA
TACACTCCGCTATCGCTACGTGACTGGGTCATGGCTGCGCCCCGACACCCGCCAACACCCGCTGACGCGC
CCTGACGGGCTTGTCTGCTCCCGGCATCCGCTTACAGACAAGCTGTGACCGTCTCCGGGAGCTGCATGTG
TCAGAGGTTTTCACCGTCATCACCGAAACGCGCGAGGCAGCTGCGGTAAAGCTCATCAGCGTGGTCGTGA
AGCGATTCACAGATGTCTGCCTGTTCATCCGCGTCCAGCTCGTTGAGTTTCTCCAGAAGCGTTAATGTCT
GGCTTCTGATAAAGCGGGCCATGTTAAGGGCGGTTTTTTCCTGTTTGGTCACTGATGCCTCCGTGTAAGG
GGGATTTCTGTTCATGGGGGTAATGATACCGATGAAACGAGAGAGGATGCTCACGATACGGGTTACTGAT
GATGAACATGCCCGGTTACTGGAACGTTGTGAGGGTAAACAACTGGCGGTATGGATGCGGCGGGACCAGA
GAAAAATCACTCAGGGTCAATGCCAGCGCTTCGTTAATACAGATGTAGGTGTTCCACAGGGTAGCCAGCA
GCATCCTGCGATGCAGATCCGGAACATAATGGTGCAGGGCGCTGACTTCCGCGTTTCCAGACTTTACGAA
ACACGGAAACCGAAGACCATTCATGTTGTTGCTCAGGTCGCAGACGTTTTGCAGCAGCAGTCGCTTCACG
TTCGCTCGCGTATCGGTGATTCATTCTGCTAACCAGTAAGGCAACCCCGCCAGCCTAGCCGGGTCCTCAA
CGACAGGAGCACGATCATGCGCACCCGTGGGGCCGCCATGCCGGCGATAATGGCCTGCTTCTCGCCGAAA
CGTTTGGTGGCGGGACCAGTGACGAAGGCTTGAGCGAGGGCGTGCAAGATTCCGAATACCGCAAGCGACA
GGCCGATCATCGTCGCGCTCCAGCGAAAGCGGTCCTCGCCGAAAATGACCCAGAGCGCTGCCGGCACCTG
TCCTACGAGTTGCATGATAAAGAAGACAGTCATAAGTGCGGCGACGATAGTCATGCCCCGCGCCCACCGG
AAGGAGCTGACTGGGTTGAAGGCTCTCAAGGGCATCGGTCGAGATCCCGGTGCCTAATGAGTGAGCTAAC
TTACATTAATTGCGTTGCGCTCACTGCCCGCTTTCCAGTCGGGAAACCTGTCGTGCCAGCTGCATTAATG
AATCGGCCAACGCGCGGGGAGAGGCGGTTTGCGTATTGGGCGCCAGGGTGGTTTTTCTTTTCACCAGTGA
GACGGGCAACAGCTGATTGCCCTTCACCGCCTGGCCCTGAGAGAGTTGCAGCAAGCGGTCCACGCTGGTT
TGCCCCAGCAGGCGAAAATCCTGTTTGATGGTGGTTAACGGCGGGATATAACATGAGCTGTCTTCGGTAT
CGTCGTATCCCACTACCGAGATATCCGCACCAACGCGCAGCCCGGACTCGGTAATGGCGCGCATTGCGCC
CAGCGCCATCTGATCGTTGGCAACCAGCATCGCAGTGGGAACGATACCCTCATTCAGCATTTGCATGGTT
TGTTGAAAACCGGACATGGCACTCCAGTCGCCTTCCCGTTCCGCTATCGGCTGAATTTGATTGCGAGTGA
GATATTTATGCCAGCCAGCCAGACGCAGACGCGCCGAGACAGAACTTAATGGGCCCGCTAACAGCGCGAT
TTGCTGGTGACCCAATGCGACCAGATGCTCCACGCCCAGTCGCGTACCGTCTTCATGGGAGAAAATAATA
CTGTTGATGGGTGTCTGGTCAGAGACATCAAGAAATAACGCCGGAACATTAGTGCAGGCAGCTTCCACAG
CAATGGCATCCTGGTCATCCAGCGGATAGTTAATGATCAGCCCACTGACGCGTTGCGCGAGAAGATTGTG
CACCGCCGCTTTACAGGCTTCGACGCCGCTTCGTTCTACCATCGACACCACCACGCTGGCACCCAGTTGA
TCGGCGCGAGATTTAATCGCCGCGACAATTTGCGACGGCGCGTGCAGGGCCAGACTGGAGGTGGCAACGC
CAATCAGCAACGACTGTTTGCCCGCCAGTTGTTGTGCCACGCGGTTGGGAATGTAATTCAGCTCCGCCAT
CGCCGCTTCCACTTTTTCCCGCGTTTTCGCAGAAACGTGGCTGGCCTGGTTCACCACGCGGGAAACGGTC
TGATAAGAGACACCGGCATACTCTGCGACATCGTATAACGTTACTGGTTTCACATTCACCACCCTGAATT
GACTCTCTTCCGGGCGCTATCATGCCATACCGCGAAAGGTTTTGCGCCATTCGATGGTGTCCGGGATCTC
GACGCTCTCCCTTATGCGACTCCTGCATTAGGAAGCAGCCCAGTAGTAGGTTGAGGCCGTTGAGCACCGC
CGCCGCAAGGAATGGTGCATG
Features (pLannotate 1.2.2; 22 found; start..end, strand, type, name):
    209..227     +  promoter       T7 promoter: promoter for bacteriophage T7 RNA polymerase
    228..252     +  protein_bind   lac operator: The lac repressor binds to the lac operator to inhibit transcription in E. coli. This inhibition can be relieved by adding lactose or isopropyl-β-D-thiogalactopyranoside (IPTG). lac repressor encoded by lacI
    267..289     +  RBS            RBS: efficient ribosome binding site from bacteriophage T7 gene 10 (Olins and Rangwala, 1989)
    308..325     +  CDS            6xHis: 6xHis affinity tag
    335..1435    +  CDS            MBP: maltose binding protein from E. coli; malE (mutated); This version of the gene does not encode a signal sequence, so MBP will remain in the cytosol.
   1448..1464    +  CDS            TEV site (fragment): tobacco etch virus (TEV) protease recognition and cleavage site
   5357..5436    +  CDS            3xHA (fragment): three tandem HA epitope tags
   5438..5455    +  CDS            9xHis (fragment): 9xHis affinity tag
   5465..5514    +  CDS            SET1 (fragment): solubility-enhancement tag derived from T7 phage gene 10B
   5522..5569    +  terminator     T7 terminator: transcription terminator for bacteriophage T7 RNA polymerase
   5606..6034    +  rep_origin     f1 ori (sequence partly withheld): f1 bacteriophage origin of replication; arrow indicates direction of (+) strand synthesis
   6088..6145    +  promoter       AmpR promoter (fragment): bla
   6154..6969    -  CDS            KanR: aminoglycoside phosphotransferase; aph(3')-Ia; confers resistance to kanamycin in bacteria or G418 (Geneticin®) in eukaryotes
   7091..7679    +  rep_origin     ori: high-copy-number ColE1/pMB1/pBR322/pUC origin of replication
   7865..8004    -  misc_feature   bom: basis of mobility region from pBR322
   8106..8297    -  CDS            rop: Rop protein, which maintains plasmids at low copy number; rop
   8314..8694    +  CDS            YPB1_ECOLX: Protein predicted: Swiss-Prot protein existence level 4. From Escherichia coli.
   8766..9057    -  CDS            TcR (fragment): tetracycline efflux protein; tet; confers resistance to tetracycline
   9072..9093    -  protein_bind   CAP binding site: CAP binding activates transcription in the presence of cAMP. E. coli catabolite activator protein
   9106..10188   -  CDS            lacI: lac repressor; lacI; The lac repressor binds to the lac operator to inhibit transcription in E. coli. This inhibition can be relieved by adding lactose or isopropyl-β-D-thiogalactopyranoside (IPTG).
  10189..10266   -  promoter       lacI promoter: lacI
  10274..187     -  CDS            TcR (fragment) (across the origin): tetracycline efflux protein; tet; confers resistance to tetracycline
