[The description below was written by a language model from this plasmid's Addgene catalogue record and pLannotate feature annotations shown in this document.]
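Description:
6xHis-MBP-huMb3Cas12a is a pET-family bacterial expression plasmid for producing recombinant Mb3Cas12a (also called Mb3Cpf1), the Cas12a ortholog from Moraxella bovoculi AAX11_00205; the "hu" prefix suggests a human-codon-optimised version of the gene. The sequenced plasmid is about 10.4 kb, consisting of a roughly 6.5 kb backbone and a 3.8 kb insert joined by Gibson assembly. It replicates in E. coli from a ColE1/pBR322-type origin accompanied by the bom and rop elements, and rop generally holds copy number down. Selection is by kanamycin resistance (aph(3')-Ia). An f1 origin and remnant fragments of a tetracycline resistance gene are backbone leftovers.

Expression is driven by a T7 promoter with an adjacent lac operator and the T7 gene 10 ribosome binding site. The plasmid also carries lacI, so transcription is repressed until IPTG induction in a host that supplies T7 RNA polymerase; the record recommends a DE3 strain for expression. The open reading frame begins with a 6xHis tag, followed by a cytosolic maltose binding protein lacking its signal sequence, which aids solubility and affinity purification, and then a TEV protease site that allows these N-terminal tags to be removed. The Cas12a coding region is not annotated by the feature tool but occupies the gap between the TEV site and the C-terminal elements. According to the catalogue, those comprise an NLS, 3xHA and a second His tag, and the table detects the HA and His portions. A T7 terminator closes the unit.

The construct is intended for purifying Mb3Cas12a protein. The associated work compares Cas12a orthologs for CRISPR-based nucleic acid detection in clinical samples.
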