Addgene plasmid #174677: 6xHis-MBP-huMb3Cas12a
Purpose: Expresses 6xHis-MBP tagged Mb3Cas12a
Depositing lab: Piyush Jain. Depositing organization: University of Florida. Publication: A Combinatorial Approach towards Adaptability of 22 Functional Cas12a Orthologs for Nucleic Acid Detection in Clinical Samples. Nguyen LT, Macaluso NC, Jain PK. medRxiv 2021.07.21 10.1101/2021.07.21.21260653.
Backbone
  Vector backbone: pET
  Backbone manufacturer: Scott Gradia Lab
  Backbone size w/o insert (bp): 6462
  Vector type: Bacterial Expression, CRISPR, Synthetic Biology
Growth in bacteria
  Bacterial resistance: Kanamycin, 50 μg/mL
  Growth temperature: 37°C
  Growth strain: DH5alpha
  Growth instructions: Use of strain Rosetta™ 2(DE3)pLysS for expression is highly recommended
  Copy number: Unknown
Gene/Insert
  Gene/Insert name: huMb3Cas12a (alt name: huMb3Cpf1)
  Species: Moraxella bovoculi AAX11_00205
  Insert size (bp): 3783
  Promoter: T7
  Tag / fusion protein: 6xHis, MBP, TEV (N terminal on insert); NLS, 6xHis, 3xHA (C terminal on insert)
  Cloning method: Gibson Cloning
Terms and licenses: Academic/Nonprofit Terms; Industry Terms: Not Available to Industry
Depositor comments: The vector is obtained from Scott Gradia Lab (Addgene #29656) while the gene is obtained from Feng Zhang Lab (Addgene #92293) . Read the preprint on medRxiv here: https://www.medrxiv.org/content/10.1101/2021.07.21.21260653v1
How to cite: 6xHis-MBP-huMb3Cas12a was a gift from Piyush Jain (Addgene plasmid # 174677 ; http://n2t.net/addgene:174677 ; RRID:Addgene_174677)
